Addgene plasmid #243908: pUPD3_FULLPRM_Pem7
Purpose: GoldenBraid2.0 Strong, constitutive promoter, including ribosome binding site.
Depositing lab: Christophe Herman. Depositing organization: Baylor College of Medicine. Publication: GoldenBraid2.0 E. coli: a comprehensive and characterized toolkit for enterics. Cooke MB, Welch KT, Ramirez LD, Wen AX, Marciano DC, Herman C. Synth Biol (Oxf). 2025 Aug 14;10(1):ysaf015. doi: 10.1093/synbio/ysaf015. eCollection 2025. PubMed 40927394.
Backbone
  Vector backbone: pUPD3
  Vector type: Bacterial Expression
Growth in bacteria
  Bacterial resistance: Chloramphenicol, 25 μg/mL
  Growth temperature: 37°C
  Growth strain: DH5alpha
  Copy number: High Copy
Gene/Insert
  Gene/Insert name: Pem7
  Species: Synthetic
  Insert size (bp): 80
  Cloning method: Golden Gate
Terms and licenses: Academic/Nonprofit Terms; Industry Terms: Not Available to Industry
How to cite: pUPD3_FULLPRM_Pem7 was a gift from Christophe Herman (Addgene plasmid # 243908 ; http://n2t.net/addgene:243908 ; RRID:Addgene_243908)
