[The description below was written by a language model from this plasmid's Addgene catalogue record and pLannotate feature annotations shown in this document.]
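Description:
pUPD3_FULLPRM_Pem7 is a small (about 2.4 kb) GoldenBraid2.0 part-domestication plasmid that stores a single standardized DNA part, the synthetic Pem7 (EM7) promoter, for use in modular Golden Gate assembly in E. coli and related enteric bacteria. It is built on the pUPD3 entry backbone and is catalogued as a bacterial expression vector, although in practice it serves as a part donor rather than expressing a gene product itself. The plasmid replicates from a high-copy ColE1/pUC-type origin and is selected with chloramphenicol through a cat gene (chloramphenicol acetyltransferase) driven by its native cat promoter. An f1 bacteriophage origin is also present, a common backbone element that permits single-stranded DNA production with helper phage.

The insert is an 80 bp synthetic fragment described as a strong, constitutive promoter that includes a ribosome binding site. The "FULLPRM" designation suggests that it fills the complete promoter position in the GoldenBraid grammar, so that a coding sequence part can be joined directly downstream. The feature annotation places the EM7 promoter core at the start of the sequence record, accounting for most of the insert; the ribosome binding site is not separately annotated. Flanking the cloning site are T7 and SP6 phage promoters and a short residual lacZα fragment, consistent with the part having replaced a lacZα screening cassette during domestication. A small tet promoter fragment is also detected in the backbone and appears to be vestigial. The type IIS restriction sites used to release the part are not annotated in the feature table. The construct is typically combined with coding sequence and terminator parts to build constitutively expressed transcriptional units.
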