Features (pLannotate 1.2.2; 9 found; start..end, strand, type, name):
     12..59      +  promoter       EM7 promoter: synthetic bacterial promoter&nbsp
    132..150     -  promoter       SP6 promoter: promoter for bacteriophage SP6 RNA polymerase
    297..885     -  rep_origin     ori: high-copy-number ColE1/pMB1/pBR322/pUC origin of replication
   1000..1102    +  promoter       cat promoter: promoter of the E. coli cat gene encoding chloramphenicol acetyltransferase
   1103..1759    +  CDS            cat: CAT_ECOLX - Experimental evidence at protein level: Swiss-Prot protein existence level 1. This enzyme is an effector of chloramphenicol resistance in bacteria. From Escherichia coli. This protein is used as a marker in many commonly used cloning vectors, such as pACYC184.
   1847..1864    -  promoter       tet promoter (fragment): E. coli promoter for tetracycline efflux protein gene
   1875..2330    +  rep_origin     f1 ori (sequence partly withheld): f1 bacteriophage origin of replication; arrow indicates direction of (+) strand synthesis
   2349..2370    -  CDS            lacZα (fragment): LacZα fragment of β-galactosidase; lacZ fragment
   2373..2391    +  promoter       T7 promoter: promoter for bacteriophage T7 RNA polymerase
>Addgene plasmid #243908 | pUPD3_FULLPRM_Pem7 | addgene full sequence | sequence record 488089 | Addgene NGS Result
GGTCTCGGGAGGTTGACAATTAATCATCGGCATAGTATATCGGCATAGTATAATACGACAAGGTGAGGAA
CTAAACCCAGGAGGAAAACAAAATGCGAGACCACTCATCGCCCAATCACTAGTGAATTCGTTCTATAGTG
TCACCTAAATACCATAGAGCCGTTGGTCATAGCTGTTTCCTGTCCAGGCATCATGACACGGTTATCCACA
GAATCAGGGGATAACGCAGGAAAGAACATGTGAGCAAAAGGCCAGCAAAAGGCCAGGAACCGTAAAAAGG
CCGCGTTGCTGGCGTTTTTCCATAGGCTCCGCCCCCCTGACGAGCATCACAAAAATCGACGCTCAAGTCA
GAGGTGGCGAAACCCGACAGGACTATAAAGATACCAGGCGTTTCCCCCTGGAAGCTCCCTCGTGCGCTCT
CCTGTTCCGACCCTGCCGCTTACCGGATACCTGTCCGCCTTTCTCCCTTCGGGAAGCGTGGCGCTTTCTC
ATAGCTCACGCTGTAGGTATCTCAGTTCGGTGTAGGTCGTTCGCTCCAAGCTGGGCTGTGTGCACGAACC
CCCCGTTCAGCCCGACCGCTGCGCCTTATCCGGTAACTATCGTCTTGAGTCCAACCCGGTAAGACACGAC
TTATCGCCACTGGCAGCAGCCACTGGTAACAGGATTAGCAGAGCGAGGTATGTAGGCGGTGCTACAGAGT
TCTTGAAGTGGTGGCCTAACTACGGCTACACTAGAAGAACAGTATTTGGTATCTGCGCTCTGCTGAAGCC
AGTTACCTTCGGAAAAAGAGTTGGTAGCTCTTGATCCGGCAAACAAACCACCGCTGGTAGCGGTGGTTTT
TTTGTTTGCAAGCAGCAGATTACGCGCAGAAAAAAAGGATCTCAAGAAGATCCTTTGATCTTTTCTACGG
GGTCTGACGCTCAGTGGAACGAAAACTCACGTTAAGGGATTTTGGTCATGAGATTATCAAAAAGGATCTT
CACCTAGATCCTTTTGTGATGATCGGCACGTAAGAGGTTCCAACTTTCACCATAATGAAATAAGATCACT
ACCGGGCGTATTTTTTGAGTTATCGAGATTTTCAGGAGCTAAGGAAGCTAAAATGGAGAAAAAAATCACT
GGATATACCACCGTTGATATATCCCAATGGCATCGTAAAGAACATTTTGAGGCATTTCAGTCAGTTGCTC
AATGTACCTATAACCAGACCGTTCAGCTGGATATTACGGCCTTTTTAAAGACCGTAAAGAAAAATAAGCA
CAAGTTTTATCCGGCCTTTATTCACATTCTTGCCCGCCTGATGAATGCTCATCCGGAATTCCGTATGGCA
ATGAAAGACGGTGAGCTGGTGATATGGGATAGTGTTCACCCTTGTTACACCGTTTTCCATGAGCAAACTG
AAACGTTTTCATCGCTCTGGAGTGAATACCACGACGATTTCCGGCAGTTTCTACACATATATTCGCAAGA
TGTGGCGTGTTACGGTGAAAACCTGGCCTATTTCCCTAAAGGGTTTATTGAGAATATGTTTTTCGTGTCA
GCCAATCCCTGGGTGAGTTTCACCAGTTTTGATTTAAACGTGGCCAATATGGACAACTTCTTCGCCCCCG
TTTTCACCATGGGCAAATATTATACGCAAGGCGACAAGGTGCTGATGCCGCTGGCGATTCAGGTTCATCA
TGCCGTTTGTGATGGCTTCCATGTCGGCAGAATGCTTAATGAATTACAACAGTACTGCGATGAGTGGCAG
GGCGGGGCGTAATTTTTTTAAGGCAGTTATTGGTGCCCTTAAACGCCTGGTTGCTACGCCTGAATAAGTG
ATAATAAGCGGATGAATGGCAGAAATTCGATGATAAGCTGTCAAACATGATGT
[125 nt withheld, positions 1874-1998]
C
[91 nt withheld, positions 2000-2090]
AGGGTGATGGTTCACGTAGTGGGCCAGCGCCCTGATAGACGGTTTTTCGCCCTTTGACGTTGGAGTCCAC
GTTCTTT
[37 nt withheld, positions 2168-2204]
ACCCTATCTCGGTCTATTCTTTTGATTTATAAGGGATTTTGCCGATTTCGGCCTATTGGTTAAAAAATGA
GCTGATTTAACAAAAATTTAACGCGAATTTTAACAAAATATTAACGCTTACAATTTTAACATTGTAGAAA
CGCATGTAAAACGACGGCCAGTGAATTGTAATACGACTCACTATAGGGTGAATTCCGCTTAGGACCTTAG
ATATTGATCTCAA
